>Addgene plasmid #188893 | pMLS621 | addgene full sequence | sequence record 370711 | Addgene NGS Result
CACGTGCTGTGACGTCGTGACTGGGGAAAACCCTGGCGTTACCCAACTTAATCGCCTTGCAGCACATCCC
CCTTTCGCCAGCTGGCGTAATAGCGAAGAGGCCCGCACCGATCGCCCTTCCCAACAGTTGCGCAGCCTGA
ATGGCGAATGGCGCCTGATGCGGTATTTTCTCCTTACGCATCTGTGCGGTATTTCACACCGCATATGGTG
CACTCTCAGTGCAATCTGCTCTGATGCCGCATAGTTAAGCCAGCCCCGACACCCGCCAACACCCGCTGAC
GCGCCCTGACGGGCTTGTCTGCTCCCGGCATCCGCTTACAGACAAGCTGTGACCGTCTCCGGGAGCTGCA
TGTGTCAGAGGTTTTCACCGTCATCACCGAAACGCGCGAGACGAAAGGGCCTCGTGATACGCCTATTTTT
ATAGGTTAATGTCATGATAATAATGGTTTCTTAGACGTCAGGTGGCACTTTTCGGGGAAATGTGCGCGGA
ACCCCTATTTGTTTATTTTTCTAAATACATTCAAATATGTATCCGCTCATGAGACAATAACCCTGATAAA
TGCTTCAATAATATTGAAAAAGGAAGAGTATGAGTATTCAACATTTCCGTGTCGCCCTTATTCCCTTTTT
TGCGGCATTTTGCCTTCCTGTTTTTGCTCACCCAGAAACGCTGGTGAAAGTAAAAGATGCTGAAGATCAG
TTGGGTGCACGAGTGGGTTACATCGAACTGGATCTCAACAGCGGTAAGATCCTTGAGAGTTTTCGCCCCG
AAGAACGTTTTCCAATGATGAGCACTTTTAAAGTTCTGCTATGTGGCGCGGTATTATCCCGTATTGACGC
CGGGCAAGAGCAACTCGGTCGCCGCATACACTATTCTCAGAATGACTTGGTTGAGTACTCACCAGTCACA
GAAAAGCATCTTACGGATGGCATGACAGTAAGAGAATTATGCAGTGCTGCCATAACCATGAGTGATAACA
CTGCGGCCAACTTACTTCTGACAACGATCGGAGGACCGAAGGAGCTAACCGCTTTTTTGCACAACATGGG
GGATCATGTAACTCGCCTTGATCGTTGGGAACCGGAGCTGAATGAAGCCATACCAAACGACGAGCGTGAC
ACCACGATGCCTGTAGCAATGGCAACAACGTTGCGCAAACTATTAACTGGCGAACTACTTACTCTAGCTT
CCCGGCAACAATTAATAGACTGGATGGAGGCGGATAAAGTTGCAGGACCACTTCTGCGCTCGGCCCTTCC
GGCTGGCTGGTTTATTGCTGATAAATCTGGAGCCGGTGAGCGTGGGTCTCGCGGTATCATTGCAGCACTG
GGGTCAGATGGTAAGCCCTCCCGTATCGTAGTTATCTACACGACGGGGAGTCAGGCAACTATGGATGAAC
GAAATAGACAGATCGCTGAGATAGGTGCCTCACTGATTAAGCATTGGTAACTGTCAGACCAAGTTTACTC
ATATATACTTTAGATTGATTTAAAACTTCATTTTTAATTTAAAAGGATCTAGGTGAAGATCCTTTTTGAT
AATCTCATGACCAAAATCCCTTAACGTGAGTTTTCGTTCCACTGAGCGTCAGACCCCGTAGAAAAGATCA
AAGGATCTTCTTGAGATCCTTTTTTTCTGCGCGTAATCTGCTGCTTGCAAACAAAAAAACCACCGCTACC
AGCGGTGGTTTGTTTGCCGGATCAAGAGCTACCAACTCTTTTTCCGAAGGTAACTGGCTTCAGCAGAGCG
CAGATACCAAATACTGTTCTTCTAGTGTAGCCGTAGTTAGGCCACCACTTCAAGAACTCTGTAGCACCGC
CTACATACCTCGCTCTGCTAATCCTGTTACCAGTGGCTGCTGCCAGTGGCGATAAGTCGTGTCTTACCGG
GTTGGACTCAAGACGATAGTTACCGGATAAGGCGCAGCGGTCGGGCTGAACGGGGGGTTCGTGCACACAG
CCCAGCTTGGAGCGAACGACCTACACCGAACTGAGATACCTACAGCGTGAGCTATGAGAAAGCGCCACGC
TTCCCGAAGGGAGAAAGGCGGACAGGTATCCGGTAAGCGGCAGGGTCGGAACAGGAGAGCGCACGAGGGA
GCTTCCAGGGGGAAACGCCTGGTATCTTTATAGTCCTGTCGGGTTTCGCCACCTCTGACTTGAGCGTCGA
TTTTTGTGATGCTCGTCAGGGGGGCGGAGCCTATGGAAAAACGCCAGCAACGCGGCCTTTTTACGGTTCC
TGGTCTTTTGCTGGCCTTTTGCTCACATGTTCTTTCCTGCGTTATCCCCTGATTCTGTGGATAACCGTAT
TACCGCCTTTGAGTGAGCTGATACCAGCGGATAACAATTTCACAGGGCCCTGTCGGATTATGGGCTCTTC
TTTTATCCTCTACTTTCTTTCTAGAAAATGCAAATGTTGAGTCAGAAATTGCTGAATGGAGTACAACTGC
AATGGGTTTAGCTTATGTTTCTGGAACAATTACTGGTGGAATTGTGATTGAAAAGTAAGGTTATATTTCA
TTTCAATAAATGTTACCACAGTATAACAAAAACAAGTTACATTGTTCAGAGTATGTCTGAATGTATTATT
ATTATTGTATTTGTGCATCAGTACTGTAGTTGTACTGAAGAAGGGTTTAAAATAATCTCAACGTTTTTAA
GACGAGTTAGTGAGAATACGGTCGCAGTTAGGATGTTTGGACATAGTTTTATTAGATAATCGTGAACTAA
CTCACTATAAAAACCCGCTAACTCATTGAATAAGATAGTTTTAAACGTTCAAAATTTGAAGACAAAATTG
TATGAATAAGTTTACAGAGTTGGTCGACGCAAGCTTCTCCTTCTCTTCACATTTCTCAATAATTTAGCTC
TAATTGCATTCGTATTCTTCGCAAAAATACGTATTCTGATTGACCCGATGAAATACGGATGCCTAGTTGC
ATTGATCATCTACGGTTATACTTATGGGTGAGGTTTTTCAAATATATTTTGATTTAATCGAATAATGAAA
TTTCAGAACTGGAGTTGGTCCAATTTCGTGGTTTATATCCTCTGAACTGGTACCTCAAAAACATCGTAGT
ATTGCTCAATCTGTGGCATATTCAATGAATACTGTAATGGTGGTTATCAGTACATTTACAGTATTACCTC
TATATTCCGTTATTGGTAGTTATGCTTTCCTTATTCTATATTCAATTCCTTCATTTATAAGTATGCTTAT
ATTATTTCGCTACTTACCGGAAACCAAAGGACGAGAGATTCATGATATTGTGAATGAACTTAAAAAAAAA
TGAAAACCTTTGAAAACGTTCATACGGCCGAAATTTTACTTGATCGAGCCAATTGAACTTTTGTTAAGAC
TTACAGAAAAGTGAGAGATTTTGTTACAAAAAAGTGAGAAAAAAGCGAAAATGAACAGGAAAAAGAAGAA
AAATACACCCGAAGTATCATATAAAAATTAAAAAGATTGTTTGACCTGGCGGAACTTTTTTGCAAAAACT
CTGAATATCCATGGCACATGCTTCGTGCAAAACAGGATCCAAATGAATATCAACAAGAGATTCTTGAAGA
CGACGAGCCACTTGCTCAGAGCATTGCTTATCTCGAATGAGACCCTTGTTAAAATCATTTTTCAAACATT
ATATGACATTGTCGAAATGTCCTCCTGATTCCATGATGGTAGCAAACTCACTTCGTAGCGTAAGTTTAAA
CATGATTTTACTAACATAACTTCGTATAAAGTATCCTATACGAAGTTATGACATTCTCTAATGAAAAAAT
CTTTCAGTTGAAATTGAAAATGAGTTAAAGTTGGAGTTTTTATTGAAAACAGATTTCCGTGTGATTAGTG
TTTTTAGCGAGTGTGACAGGACAGCGAAAAAATATAGAAACAAGGGGGGAACTGAAAAGCTTAGGAATGC
ATTGAACATGAGAAGGGGAAAGGGAAGGAACAAACTAGACAGGAATTATTGGAATTTAATCACATTTGGA
GTTTTTTTTCTATTCGACAGAATAATTATCCAGAACATTTTTGTATTAAATATTTATGCATCATATGAGT
AGTCGGCTTTGTTGTGCATGACGAGTTTGTTATCGACGAAATAGAAGCTGTCAGAACGAGTCTCGTTTGG
ATTGTTGATCATGTCGTCCACTGAAAAAGAGATTAGTCTTTTGAATTGTACTTTTTAGAATAATGACTCA
CTGAGTTGTTGAGAGAGTTGAGGGAACTCATAGATATGTTCACAGTTGTTTCGTGAATTCGGAATACAGA
ATCCGAATTCAAAGTCAAAACACTTCAGAAGGCGATCTTTGAAGAAGTGACGTTCGATCATTCGGAAATG
ATGGATTGGGATGTCTCCTACTTTGAATTCCACAGTTGCTCCGACCGTTTTGAGTTTCAAAAAGTTTGGA
GCAAATCTATAACGCACGTATCTTGCCGACTCCTGTGGCGACTCATCATTCTCCTGATCGTTCTCCGGTT
TGGCGATCTCGAAAAGCACTTGCTCAGTGTCCAGATCACGGATTTGGAACTTGGTGAACTCGATGTTATA
GATGTTCGCAGATGGGGAGCATAAGAATCCTAAATTTATGTTTTAAACTGAAATCCAAAGGGAGCAAGAT
ACCTTGAGTGATTCCCGGAAGTGCTAAAACGTCGTTCGGAGTGATTTGAGCTTTCTTCGCAAGCTCCGAT
TCCGTTGTGATTCCTTGTTCGGTGCTTGGTGGTGGCCGTGGCATCTGGAAATATGGAAAAGTTCAACAAA
AAGAAAAGAGAAAAGAATGAAATCGGATATCAAGAGTTAGTTGAGCGGTTTCTCTAGTTTTCTGAGTCTC
ACCTGCGACGGGAAGGTCGCCGAGCCGGGTGGAATCGATCGTTGTTGCTCGGCTTTCATATCGGTTTGGT
TGGAAGCGGCTGAAAACGGAAAGAAGTGGAAGAAGGAAAAGAGTGTGGTGTGACAGGAAAATGGTAATTA
GAGGGTGCCAAATAACCAGCTATATTTTGTTTTTTTTTGAAAACATTTTTAAAAAGAAAAATACGATAAT
GATATCAGATGGATTTCCGGAAAACTGGTATGAAAAATTTCAACCTTTTTGAGTACATGTAATCAAAATA
CACTTTGTAAATTATCATTTTTATTGAAACTCCACCATTTTTCTATTTATAACGCTAATAATTTGAAAAA
GAAACCTATTGCGAACCGCGGGGTGAATCCCAAAAACGAATGCGTTTTGGTGGAGTGATTGATTCGAATC
GAAGAAGAAAAAGAAGAAGACGTGGAATAGAGAGCTCACTCTTAACCGAGCAGCACACACCGACAGAAAA
AAAAATGAAATGAATGAGGGTCTTCTTCTTCTTCTTCTTCGAATGATTGACAGAAATGGGAAAAAGAGGA
AGATTGAGAAGGGAAAAAGGAAGGAGAAAAGAAGCAGAAGAAGACGTCAGAGAGGAGAGGAACGAGCGGA
AAAGCAGCGGGCGCAAGTCATAGAAGTAGCAGAGCTGGGGAGAAGAAGACACTATCCAAGAAAGGAATGA
CGAGAGAGTATGCAAAGGGGTATAGGGTGCAGACAGAATAGGAACAGAATAACAGATGATGAGCCAAGAA
GAGTTGAAAAGGGCGATGAATTTGTCATGTAACTTAATTTGGGTCAATTTGAGCATGATGAATTGAAATC
ATCCCTTGTTGGGAGTTAATAACCGGTTTGTTATCAGAAACCCTGTAATAGAAGGGCGCCCTAACTTTGA
GCCAATTCATCCCGGTTTCTGTCAAATATATCAAAAAGTGGTCAACTGACAAATTGTTTTTGATATTATA
ATAAACATTTTATCCGTTAACAATTTTCGAATACTTTTTACAAGGACTTGGATAAATTGGCTCAAAGATA
ACTTCGTATAAAGTATCCTATACGAAGTTATTAACTAATCTGATTTAAATTTTCAGGCTCACGCACGTGG
TTTAAACTAGAACTAGGCCCGGGCTACGTAATACGACTCACTTAAGGCCTTGACTAGAGGGTACCAGAGC
TCACCTAGGCAGGAACAGCTATGACCATGATTACGCCAAGCTATCAACTTTGTATAGAAAAGTTGAACGA
GAAACGTAAAATGATATAAATATCAATATATTAAATTAGATTTTGCATAAAAAACAGACTACATAATACT
GTAAAACACAACATATCCAGTCACTATGGTCGACCTGCAGACTGGCTGTGTATAAGGGAGCCTGACATTT
ATATTCCCCAGAACATCAGGTTAATGGCGTTTTTGATGTCATTTTCGCGGTGGCTGAGATCAGCCACTTC
TTCCCCGATAACGGAGACCGGCACACTGGCCATATCGGTGGTCATCATGCGCCAGCTTTCATCCCCGATA
TGCACCACCGGGTAAAGTTCACGGGGGACTTTATCTGACAGCAGACGTGCACTGGCCAGGGGGATCACCA
TCCGTCGCCCGGGCGTGTCAATAATATCACTCTGTACATCCACAAACAGACGATAACGGCTCTCTCTTTT
ATAGGTGTAAACCTTAAACTGCATTTCACCAGCCCCTGTTCTCGTCGGCAAAAGAGCCGTTCATTTCAAT
AAACCGGGCGACCTCAGCCATCCCTTCCTGATTTTCCGCTTTCCAGCGTTCGGCACGCAGACGACGGGCT
TCATTCTGCATGGTTGTGCTTACCGAACCGGAGATATTGACATCATATATGCCTTGAGCAACTGATAGCT
GTCGCTGTCAACTGTCACTGTAATACGCTGCTTCATAGCATACCTCTTTTTGACATACTTCGGGTATACA
TATCAGTATATATTCTTATACCGCAAAAATCAGCGCGCAAATACGCATACTGTTATCTGGCTTTTAGTAA
GCCGGATCCTCTAGATTACGCCCCGCCTGCCACTCATCGCAGTACTGTTGTAATTCATTAAGCATTCTGC
CGACATGGAAGCCATCACAAACGGCATGATGAACCTGAATCGCCAGCGGCATCAGCACCTTGTCGCCTTG
CGTATAATATTTGCCCATGGTGAAAACGGGGGCGAAGAAGTTGTCCATATTGGCCACGTTTAAATCAAAA
CTGGTGAAACTCACCCAGGGATTGGCTGAGACGAAAAACATATTCTCAATAAACCCTTTAGGGAAATAGG
CCAGGTTTTCACCGTAACACGCCACATCTTGCGAATATATGTGTAGAAACTGCCGGAAATCGTCGTGGTA
TTCACTCCAGAGCGATGAAAACGTTTCAGTTTGCTCATGGAAAACGGTGTAACAAGGGTGAACACTATCC
CATATCACCAGCTCACCGTCTTTCATTGCCATACGGAATTCCGGATGAGCATTCATCAGGCGGGCAAGAA
TGTGAATAAAGGCCGGATAAAACTTGTGCTTATTTTTCTTTACGGTCTTTAAAAAGGCCGTAATATCCAG
CTGAACGGTCTGGTTATAGGTACATTGAGCAACTGACTGAAATGCCTCAAAATGTTCTTTACGATGCCAT
TGGGATATATCAACGGTGGTATATCCAGTGATTTTTTTCTCCATTTTAGCTTCCTTAGCTCCTGAAAATC
TCGACGGATCCTAACTCAAAATCCACACATTATACGAGCCGGAAGCATAAAGTGTAAAGCCTGGGGTGCC
TAATGCGGCCGCCATAGTGACTGGATATGTTGTGTTTTACAGTATTATGTAGTCTGTTTTTTATGCAAAA
TCTAATTTAATATATTGATATTTATATCATTTTACGTTTCTCGTTCAACTTTATTATACATAGTTGATAA
TTCACTGGCCGTCGTTTTACACTCGAGACGTACGGTGCGCGCGATGCATTCGAAGATCTGCCCACTAGTG
AGTCGTATTATAAGTGCAAGTAAGATCAGTGTTTGTTTCGATATCAGTCTGTTTCGTAACGGTCTTCTGT
ATAACTACAAAAAAGAATAAAAAACCGTATCACAACTGAGAAAAAAGACAAAACTTATTGAACAGTGTTC
CTTTCAAAAAATTATTTTGTAAAAAATCGAGTTTTTCTCCAAAATAACGCACGCAATCAAAAACAAGAAA
ACTAACGTGTTCTCCTGGGCGTGGAACTCCTTATCAAGATTACCATTATTGTCTGTCAGAATTGATATTT
CAATTATTTCATATCTAGACAAACCCGGGTGTCTTGCATTTATTAGTACTGTGAGTTTACATACAAACGA
GGCTTACTCAGATAACATAGAGTCACCTCTAATTAGCAAAAACCCATTTCTAATTAGCTATTTCGACCAG
TTCTAAAGTCACCGTAATTAGAAATGGTTTTTGTAGCTTTTCTAATTAGAAATGACCCCGAGATAAGTGA
AATATGGCATTTTCTGGGTTTTCTAGTAAGAAATGATCCCGCACGTAGTGATTCCGCGTTACAAGCCAAA
TTCAAATTAAAAAAGTATATTACACAATTCAAGTTACATTATTTTCAGGAAACAATGGCGAAGAGCAAAG
CAGAGATTCAAAAGGAGGAAAGAGACAACAGATATGAACGAAGACTTCTTGAAAAGAGAAAGAGACATGA
GGTGAGTAACCATGATAATAAATAATCAAGTAAGGGCTATAGATTTATAAATTCTGGAGTTAACAGTTTC
GAAAAAAAGTAGTTTTCATATGTGCGAAGGAATATCAAAAATAGGGGAATAGCCTAAACGAGTGAGAAAA
TTAAATGTTTGTTATTTTTTCAAAAATGTCTGCAGGGCCGTTATCCTTTCAAATGCACTCTATCAAACAT
AGATCATATCCATCATATCTTATCCAGAATTTATATCATATCCAAGATTGAGAGCGTTTCAAGGAAAATC
TCAAACAACCATACAATTTTGTAGATCGACAACAAGGCCTCCACTTCTTCATCGATGGCCTCTGCAGCAC
CTGCACCACCAAGTTTGTATTTTTCATATTAATATAAAGTGAGCCACGCATAGTCGTTTTTAGGATTTTT
GCCAGATCGATGTCGCGCAAACAGACTGTTTTTTTTTCTTTGAAAGCCGTGCGTGACATGGGCCACGGAT
TGTAACGCCGCGCTGGATGGATAAAAATTTATTCAGTTTTTTAGCCTTTACAAAATATGGTTCGACTACT
TTCTTTATTTTTACATTTTTATAGGTGCTCATTGAGCTGAGATATTTTGGGTATAATCGGAAAATCGCTG
ATTTTGGTCATTTTTCTGCACTAAAGATTACACAAAAAGTTCAGTATTTAGATTCATTGTTGAAAATTGG
GGATGATCTACAGATACATATCGCCGTGTTCAAAAACA
Features (pLannotate 1.2.2; 21 found; start..end, strand, type, name):
     12..148     +  CDS            lacZα (fragment): LacZα fragment of β-galactosidase; lacZ fragment
    154..253     -  misc_feature   bom (fragment): basis of mobility region from pBR322
    355..390     -  CDS            rop (fragment): Rop protein, which maintains plasmids at low copy number; rop
    485..589     +  promoter       AmpR promoter: bla
    590..1450    +  CDS            AmpR: β-lactamase; bla; confers resistance to ampicillin, carbenicillin, and related antibiotics
   1621..2209    +  rep_origin     ori: high-copy-number ColE1/pMB1/pBR322/pUC origin of replication
   2974..2990    -  CDS            M13 gene XI (fragment): pXI; XI; phage assembly
   3468..3683    -  CDS            GSLG1_CAEEL (fragment): Experimental evidence at protein level: Swiss-Prot protein existence level 1. From Caenorhabditis elegans.
   3726..3759    -  protein_bind   lox2272: Cre-mediated recombination occurs in the 8-bp core sequence (GGATACTT). lox2272 sites are compatible with each other, but incompatible with loxP or loxN sites (Lee and Saito, 1988). Cre recombinase
   4047..4889    -  CDS            unc-119: UN119_CAEEL - Experimental evidence at protein level: Swiss-Prot protein existence level 1. Myristoyl-binding protein that acts as a cargo adapter: specifically binds the myristoyl moiety of a subset of N-terminally myristoylated proteins and is required for their localization. Plays a key role in ciliary membrane localization of proteins. Required for the establishment or function of the nervous system. From Caenorhabditis elegans.
   5000..5017    +  misc_feature   P element 5' end (fragment): No description available
   5878..5911    -  protein_bind   lox2272: Cre-mediated recombination occurs in the 8-bp core sequence (GGATACTT). lox2272 sites are compatible with each other, but incompatible with loxP or loxN sites (Lee and Saito, 1988). Cre recombinase
   6065..6085    +  protein_bind   attB4: mutant version of attB; core recombination site for the Gateway® BP reaction BP Clonase™
   6069..6188    +  protein_bind   attR1: mutant version of attR; recombination site for the Gateway® LR reaction LR Clonase™
   6229..6534    -  CDS            ccdB: CcdB, a bacterial toxin that poisons DNA gyrase; ccdB; Plasmids containing the ccdB gene cannot be propagated in standard E. coli strains.
   6539..6697    -  CDS            ccdA (fragment): CCDA_ECO57 - Also known as H, letA. Experimental evidence at protein level: Swiss-Prot protein existence level 1. Antitoxin component of a type II toxin-antitoxin (TA) system which inhibits the post-segregational killing (PSK) of plasmid-free cells, also referred to as a plasmid addiction system. Binds to and blocks the activity of CcdB; will also remove bound CcdB protein from the CcdB-GyrA complex by forming a CcdA-CcdB complex, a process termed rejuvenation. Functions as a transcriptional corepressor for the ccdAB operon, repression also requires CcdB (By similarity). From Escherichia coli
   6854..7534    -  CDS            CmR: chloramphenicol acetyltransferase confers resistance to chloramphenicol
   7535..7564    -  promoter       cat promoter (fragment): promoter of the E. coli cat gene encoding chloramphenicol acetyltransferase
   7588..7618    -  promoter       lac UV5 promoter: E. coli lac promoter with an "up" mutation
   7643..7766    -  protein_bind   attR3: mutant version of attR; recombination site for the Gateway® LR reaction LR Clonase™
   7770..7791    +  CDS            lacZα (fragment): LacZα fragment of β-galactosidase; lacZ fragment
