[The description below was written by a language model from this plasmid's Addgene catalogue record and pLannotate feature annotations shown in this document.]
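Description:
pMLS621 is an empty MosSCI targeting vector for Caenorhabditis elegans, built on the pCF150 backbone and designed to deliver transgenes as single copies to the ttTi5605 Mos1 insertion site. It is maintained in E. coli as a high-copy plasmid through a ColE1/pUC-type origin and carries an ampicillin resistance gene (bla with its own promoter). Because it has no insert, it still contains the Gateway destination cassette: ccdB, a partial ccdA, and a chloramphenicol acetyltransferase gene with its cat promoter and a lac UV5 promoter. This cassette is flanked by sites annotated as attR1 (overlapping an attB4 call) and attR3, although the exact Gateway site identities are not confirmed by the catalogue fields. The gyrase toxin CcdB explains why the plasmid is grown in a ccdB-tolerant strain under dual chloramphenicol and ampicillin selection. An LR recombination would replace the cassette with the user's expression elements and counterselect against unrecombined vector.

Next to the Gateway cassette is the worm selection marker, an unc-119 rescue gene that the catalogue describes as the C. briggsae orthologue (Cbr-unc-119). It is bracketed by two lox2272 sites in the same orientation, so Cre recombinase can excise the marker after rescued unc-119 mutant animals have been used to identify integrants. The table does not explicitly annotate the genomic homology arms that direct repair at ttTi5605. A fragment matching a C. elegans protein beside one lox2272 site probably lies within one of them. The associated publication concerns high-efficiency CRISPR editing with genomically integrated Cas9, which suggests use for inserting transgenes at this safe-harbour locus. Small hits such as the lacZα, bom, rop, M13 and P element fragments appear to be backbone remnants or incidental matches.
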