Addgene plasmid #188893: pMLS621
Purpose: (Empty Backbone) ttTi5605 MosSci targeting vector with floxed Cbr-unc-119 marker
Depositing lab: Erik Jorgensen. Depositing organization: University of Utah. Publication: High-efficiency CRISPR gene editing in C. elegans using Cas9 integrated into the genome. Schwartz ML, Davis MW, Rich MS, Jorgensen EM. PLoS Genet. 2021 Nov 8;17(11):e1009755. doi: 10.1371/journal.pgen.1009755. eCollection 2021 Nov. PubMed 34748534.
Backbone
  Vector backbone: pCF150
  Vector type: MosSci targeting vector
Growth in bacteria
  Bacterial resistance: Chloramphenicol and Ampicillin, 25 & 100 μg/mL
  Growth temperature: 37°C
  Growth strain: ccdB Survival
  Copy number: High Copy
Gene/Insert
  Gene/Insert name: None
Terms and licenses: Academic/Nonprofit Terms; Industry Terms: Not Available to Industry
How to cite: pMLS621 was a gift from Erik Jorgensen (Addgene plasmid # 188893 ; http://n2t.net/addgene:188893 ; RRID:Addgene_188893)
